Addgene plasmid #43426: II-TATT
Depositing lab: Chad Cowan & Kiran Musunuru. Depositing organization: Harvard University. Publication: A TALEN Genome-Editing System for Generating Human Stem Cell-Based Disease Models. Ding Q, Lee YK, Schaefer EA, Peters DT, Veres A, Kim K, Kuperwasser N, Motola DL, Meissner TB, Hendriks WT, Trevisan M, Gupta RM, Moisan A, Banks E, Friesen M, Schinzel RT, Xia F, Tang A, Xia Y, Figueroa E, Wann A, Ahfeldt T, Daheron L, Zhang F, Rubin LL, Peng LF, Chung RT, Musunuru K, Cowan CA. Cell Stem Cell. 2012 Dec 12. pii: S1934-5909(12)00645-5. doi: 10.1016/j.stem.2012.11.011. PubMed 23246482.
Backbone
  Vector backbone: pCRII-TOPO
  Backbone manufacturer: Invitrogen
  Backbone size w/o insert (bp): 3973
  Vector type: Bacterial Cloning
Growth in bacteria
  Bacterial resistance: Ampicillin and Kanamycin, 100 & 50 μg/mL
  Growth temperature: 37°C
  Growth strain: Top10
  Copy number: High Copy
Gene/Insert
  Gene/Insert name: II-TATT
  Species: Synthetic
  Insert size (bp): 426
  Cloning method: TOPO Cloning
  Sequencing primers: 5′ T7; 3′ M13-rev
Terms and licenses: Academic/Nonprofit Terms; Industry Terms: Not Available to Industry
How to cite: II-TATT was a gift from Chad Cowan & Kiran Musunuru (Addgene plasmid # 43426 ; http://n2t.net/addgene:43426 ; RRID:Addgene_43426)
