[The description below was written by a language model from this plasmid's Addgene catalogue record.]
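Description:
II-TATT is a bacterial cloning plasmid built on the commercial pCRII-TOPO backbone (about 4 kb without insert), carrying a 426 bp synthetic insert introduced by TOPO cloning. It is maintained as a high-copy plasmid in E. coli and is selectable with both ampicillin and kanamycin, consistent with the two resistance markers present on this backbone. The record provides no feature table, so the origin of replication and other backbone elements are not itemised. The listed sequencing primers (T7 on the 5′ side and M13 reverse on the 3′ side) show that the insert lies in the cloning region between these standard priming sites.

The record describes the insert only by its name and synthetic origin. The plasmid comes from a TALEN genome-editing system developed for making human stem cell-based disease models. The name, a position-like prefix "II" followed by four nucleotide letters, suggests a pre-assembled block of TALE repeat units recognising the bases T-A-T-T at a defined position in a repeat array. The insert size is roughly what four TALE repeats of about 100 bp each would occupy. This reading is an inference from the name, size and associated publication, not something the record states. The vector has no stated promoter driving the insert, no tags and no reporter, and it is classed purely as a cloning vector. It is best seen as a library component from which the insert module is taken and combined with other modules to build a full-length TALEN in a separate expression vector, not as a plasmid expressed directly in cells.
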