>Addgene plasmid #43426 | II-TATT | depositor partial sequence | sequence record 58691 | II-TATT sequence 426 bps
CGTCTCGCTTAACCCCAGAGCAGGTCGTGGCCATTGCCTCGAATGGAGGGGGCAAACAGGCGTTGGAAAC
CGTACAACGATTGCTGCCGGTGCTGTGCCAAGCGCACGGACTCACCCCAGAGCAGGTCGTGGCAATCGCC
TCCAACATTGGCGGGAAACAGGCACTCGAGACTGTCCAGCGCCTGCTTCCCGTGCTGTGCCAAGCGCACG
GCCTCACCCCAGAGCAGGTCGTGGCCATTGCCTCGAATGGAGGGGGCAAACAGGCGTTGGAAACCGTACA
ACGATTGCTGCCGGTGCTGTGCCAAGCGCACGGATTAACCCCAGAGCAGGTCGTGGCCATTGCCTCGAAT
GGAGGGGGCAAACAGGCGTTGGAAACCGTACAACGATTGCTGCCGGTGCTGTGCCAAGCGCACGGGCTCA
GAGACG
