>Addgene plasmid #43426 | II-TATT | addgene partial sequence | sequence record 60570 | M13-F20 5'-TGTAAAACGACGGCCAGT-3'
CTATAGGGCGAATTGGGCCCTCTAGATGCATGCTCGAGCGGCCGCCAGTGTGATGGATATCTGCAGAATT
CGCCCTTAGTATCTTTCCTGTGCCCACGTCTCTGAGCCCGTGCGCTTGGCACAGCACCGGCAGCAATCGT
TGTACGGTTTCCAACGCCTGTTTGCCCCCTCCATTCGAGGCAATGGCCACGACCTGCTCTGGGGTTAATC
CGTGCGCTTGGCACAGCACCGGCAGCAATCGTTGTACGGTTTCCAACGCCTGTTTGCCCCCTCCATTCGA
GGCAATGGCCACGACCTGCTCTGGGGTGAGGCCGTGCGCTTGGCACAGCACGGGAAGCAGGCGCTGGACA
GTCTCGAGTGCCTGTTTCCCGCCAATGTTGGAGGCGATTGCCACGACCTGCTCTGGGGTGAGTCCGTGCG
CTTGGCACAGCACCGGCAGCAATCGTTGTACGGTTTCCAACGCCTGTTTGCCCCCTCCATTCGAGGCAAT
GGCCACGACCTGCTCTGGGGTTAAGCGAGACGCGCTAGGACGGCATCTATATAAGGGCGAATTCCAGCAC
ACTGGCGGCCGTTACTAGTGGATCCGAGCTCGGTACCAAGCTTGGCGTAATCATGGTCATAGCTGTTTCC
TGTGTGAAATTGTTATCCGCTCACAATTCCACACAACATACGAGCCGGAAGCATAAAGTGTAAAGCCTGG
GGTGCCTAATGAGTGAGCTAACTCACATTAATTGCGTTGCGCTCACTGCCCGCTTTCCAGTCGGGAAACC
TGTCGTGCCAGCTGCATTAATGAATCGGCCAACGCGCGGGGAGAGGCGGTTTGCGTATTGGGCGCTCTTC
CGCTTCCTCGCTCACTGACTCGCTGCGCTCGGTCGTTCGGCTGCGGCGAGCGGTATCAGCTCACTCAAAG
GCGGTAATACGGTTATCCACAGAATCAGGGGATAACGCAGGAAAGAACATGTGAGCAAAAGGCCAGCAAA
AGGCCAGGAACCGTAAAAAGGCCGCGTTGCTG
